Addgene plasmid #19390: pCM5.42
Depositing lab: Geraldine Seydoux. Depositing organization: Johns Hopkins University and School of Medicine. Publication: 3' UTRs are the primary regulators of gene expression in the C. elegans germline. Merritt C, Rasoloson D, Ko D, Seydoux G. Curr Biol. 2008 Oct 14;18(19):1476-82. doi: 10.1016/j.cub.2008.08.013. Epub 2008 Sep 25. PubMed 18818082.
Backbone
  Vector backbone: pDONRP2RP3
  Backbone size w/o insert (bp): 2641
  Vector type: Worm Expression
Growth in bacteria
  Bacterial resistance: Kanamycin, 50 μg/mL
  Growth temperature: 37°C
  Growth strain: DH5alpha
  Growth instructions: DH5alpha
  Copy number: Unknown
Gene/Insert
  Gene/Insert name: fog-2 3'utr in pDONRP2RP3
  Species: C. elegans (nematode)
  Insert size (bp): 772
  Cloning method: Gateway Cloning; 5′ cloning site attP2R (destroyed during cloning); 3′ cloning site attP3 (destroyed during cloning)
  Sequencing primers: 5′ M13Forward
Terms and licenses: Academic/Nonprofit Terms; Industry Terms: Not Available to Industry
How to cite: pCM5.42 was a gift from Geraldine Seydoux (Addgene plasmid # 19390 ; http://n2t.net/addgene:19390 ; RRID:Addgene_19390)
