[The description below was written by a language model from this plasmid's Addgene catalogue record and pLannotate feature annotations shown in this document.]
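Description:
pCM5.42 is a Gateway entry clone that carries the 3' untranslated region of the C. elegans gene fog-2 in the pDONRP2RP3 donor backbone, the third-position vector of the MultiSite Gateway system. The 772 bp insert was introduced by a BP recombination that consumed the attP2R and attP3 sites of the donor vector. In the annotated 3,411 nt depositor sequence, the insert lies between an attR2 site on one side and an attB3 core overlapping an attL-type fragment on the other. The software labels that fragment attL1, but given the cloning scheme it most likely corresponds to the attL3 site expected in a P2R-P3 entry clone. The plasmid is propagated in E. coli using a high-copy ColE1/pUC-type origin and is selected with kanamycin through an aph(3')-Ia resistance gene. rrnB T1 and T2 terminators sit upstream of the recombination cassette and insulate it from read-through transcription. A T7 promoter and short lacI and lacZα remnants are also detected as backbone elements.

Although catalogued as a worm expression vector, the plasmid contains no promoter or coding sequence for expression in nematodes and is best seen as a modular building block. In a MultiSite LR reaction, its attR2/attL3-flanked 3' UTR can be combined with a first-position promoter entry clone and a second-position coding or reporter entry clone in a destination vector. This places the fog-2 3' UTR downstream of the chosen open reading frame. The associated publication concerns 3' UTRs as the primary regulators of gene expression in the C. elegans germline, which is consistent with using this clone to build transgenes that test how the fog-2 3' UTR shapes germline expression patterns.
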