Features (pLannotate 1.2.2; 10 found; start..end, strand, type, name):
    121..213     +  CDS            lacI (fragment): lac repressor; lacI; The lac repressor binds to the lac operator to inhibit transcription in E. coli. This inhibition can be relieved by adding lactose or isopropyl-β-D-thiogalactopyranoside (IPTG).
    268..295     -  terminator     rrnB T2 terminator: transcription terminator T2 from the E. coli rrnB gene
    427..470     +  terminator     rrnB T1 terminator: Escherichia coli rrnB; transcription terminator T1 from the E. coli rrnB gene
    517..553     -  CDS            lacZα (fragment): LacZα fragment of β-galactosidase; lacZ fragment
    624..747     -  protein_bind   attR2: mutant version of attR; recombination site for the Gateway® LR reaction LR Clonase™
   1520..1540    -  protein_bind   attB3: mutant version of attB; core recombination site for the Gateway® BP reaction BP Clonase™
   1531..1616    -  protein_bind   attL1 (fragment): mutant version of attL; recombination site for the Gateway® LR reaction LR Clonase™
   1653..1671    -  promoter       T7 promoter: promoter for bacteriophage T7 RNA polymerase
   1805..2614    +  CDS            KanR: aminoglycoside phosphotransferase; aph(3')-Ia; confers resistance to kanamycin in bacteria or G418 (Geneticin®) in eukaryotes
   2761..3349    +  rep_origin     ori: high-copy-number ColE1/pMB1/pBR322/pUC origin of replication
>Addgene plasmid #19390 | pCM5.42 | depositor full sequence | sequence record 9042 | Author sequence
CTTTCCTGCGTTATCCCCTGATTCTGTGGATAACCGTATTACCGCCTTTGAGTGAGCTGATACCGCTCGC
CGCAGCCGAACGACCGAGCGCAGCGAGTCAGTGAGCGAGGAAGCGGAAGAGCGCCCAATACGCAAACCGC
CTCTCCCCGCGCGTTGGCCGATTCATTAATGCAGCTGGCACGACAGGTTTCCCGACTGGAAAGCGGGCAG
TGAGCGCAACGCAATTAATACGCGTACCGCTAGCCAGGAAGAGTTTGTAGAAACGCAAAAAGGCCATCCG
TCAGGATGGCCTTCTGCTTAGTTTGATGCCTGGCAGTTTATGGCGGGCGTCCTGCCCGCCACCCTCCGGG
CCGTTGCTTCACAACGTTCAAATCCGCTCCCGGCGGATTTGTCCTACTCAGGAGAGCGTTCACCGACAAA
CAACAGATAAAACGAAAGGCCCAGTCTTCCGACTGAGCCTTTCGTTTTATTTGATGCCTGGCAGTTCCCT
ACTCTCGCGTTAACGCTAGCATGGATGTTTTCCCAGTCACGACGTTGTAAAACGACGGCCAGTCTTAAGC
TCGGGCCCTGCAGCTCTAGAGCTCGAATTCTACAGGTCACTAATACCATCTAAGTAGTTGATTCATAGTG
ACTGCATATGTTGTGTTTTACAGTATTATGTAGTCTGTTTTTTATGCAAAATCTAATTTAATATATTGAT
ATTTATATCATTTTACGTTTCTCGTTCAACTTTCTTGTACAAAGTGGGATGACGTCTTTTCTGGACTGAA
AATGAGCATTTTTTGTTGAAAATCAATAATCCTGTTGATGTTTTTTTCCCGTATTATTCGATTAAATTTA
CTTTTTAATTTTGTTGTGTGCGAAAATCCAGATAAATTGGCATGATCACTGCTGTTTTAAATGTTAAATT
GATTTAAAATCTCAAATAATATCTATATTTACTCCATTTTCCACGAGAGAATATTAAAAATCATGCCCAT
GATTTTTAAAATTCATTTAAAATCAAAAATGTATTTTATTCACGCGGTTTTTGAATTATTTAATGTTCAA
AAAACAAGAACCATCCGAGAATTTGCCGAAAATTAAATCAAAAACTCGAAAAAAATGATTTTTTGATTCA
AAAACGTATTTCTCACACCATTTTAGAGATTTTCTGACTGAAAATCAATTTTTTCGTTCTTTCTCCGATG
CTTTCTTCAGTAATTTCGCATTTTCCGGTTAAAATCGATATTCTGAAATGAAAAACATAATTTTCCGCAA
TTTTCCATCGATTTTCAGCTAAATCCGTCTGGTTTTCACTTGTTTTGAGCTAAAATAAAGTCCCCGTGAC
ATTTCCTTCAAAATTCGTGTTTCTTATGGATTTTCCAGGGTTTTGATGCGATCTGCATTTTTTTGAGACG
AAAATTCAAATTTTCGATCCATTTTTCACTGATTTTCCTGTAAATCTCAAACTTTTTCGATTGAAAATCA
TGAAAAAATGCAAAAAAAAGTTTAATTCTACTAGGACTACTGTAGAAAGCAACTTTATTATACAAAGTTG
GCATTATAAAAAAGCATTGCTTATCAATTTGTTGCAACGAACAGGTCACTATCAGTCAAAATAAAATCAT
TATTTGGAGCTCCATGGTAGCGTTAACGCGGCCGCGATATCCCCTATAGTGAGTCGTATTACATGGTCAT
AGCTGTTTCCTGGCAGCTCTGGCCCGTGTCTCAAAATCTCTGATGTTACATTGCACAAGATAAAAATATA
TCATCATGAACAATAAAACTGTCTGCTTACATAAACAGTAATACAAGGGGTGTTATGAGCCATATTCAAC
GGGAAACGTCGAGGCCGCGATTAAATTCCAACATGGATGCTGATTTATATGGGTATAAATGGGCTCGCGA
TAATGTCGGGCAATCAGGTGCGACAATCTATCGCTTGTATGGGAAGCCCGATGCGCCAGAGTTGTTTCTG
AAACATGGCAAAGGTAGCGTTGCCAATGATGTTACAGATGAGATGGTCAGACTAAACTGGCTGACGGAAT
TTATGCCTCTTCCGACCATCAAGCATTTTATCCGTACTCCTGATGATGCATGGTTACTCACCACTGCGAT
CCCCGGAAAAACAGCATTCCAGGTATTAGAAGAATATCCTGATTCAGGTGAAAATATTGTTGATGCGCTG
GCAGTGTTCCTGCGCCGGTTGCATTCGATTCCTGTTTGTAATTGTCCTTTTAACAGCGATCGCGTATTTC
GTCTCGCTCAGGCGCAATCACGAATGAATAACGGTTTGGTTGATGCGAGTGATTTTGATGACGAGCGTAA
TGGCTGGCCTGTTGAACAAGTCTGGAAAGAAATGCATAAACTTTTGCCATTCTCACCGGATTCAGTCGTC
ACTCATGGTGATTTCTCACTTGATAACCTTATTTTTGACGAGGGGAAATTAATAGGTTGTATTGATGTTG
GACGAGTCGGAATCGCAGACCGATACCAGGATCTTGCCATCCTATGGAACTGCCTCGGTGAGTTTTCTCC
TTCATTACAGAAACGGCTTTTTCAAAAATATGGTATTGATAATCCTGATATGAATAAATTGCAGTTTCAT
TTGATGCTCGATGAGTTTTTCTAATCAGAATTGGTTAATTGGTTGTAACACTGGCAGAGCATTACGCTGA
CTTGACGGGACGGCGCAAGCTCATGACCAAAATCCCTTAACGTGAGTTACGCGTCGTTCCACTGAGCGTC
AGACCCCGTAGAAAAGATCAAAGGATCTTCTTGAGATCCTTTTTTTCTGCGCGTAATCTGCTGCTTGCAA
ACAAAAAAACCACCGCTACCAGCGGTGGTTTGTTTGCCGGATCAAGAGCTACCAACTCTTTTTCCGAAGG
TAACTGGCTTCAGCAGAGCGCAGATACCAAATACTGTCCTTCTAGTGTAGCCGTAGTTAGGCCACCACTT
CAAGAACTCTGTAGCACCGCCTACATACCTCGCTCTGCTAATCCTGTTACCAGTGGCTGCTGCCAGTGGC
GATAAGTCGTGTCTTACCGGGTTGGACTCAAGACGATAGTTACCGGATAAGGCGCAGCGGTCGGGCTGAA
CGGGGGGTTCGTGCACACAGCCCAGCTTGGAGCGAACGACCTACACCGAACTGAGATACCTACAGCGTGA
GCATTGAGAAAGCGCCACGCTTCCCGAAGGGAGAAAGGCGGACAGGTATCCGGTAAGCGGCAGGGTCGGA
ACAGGAGAGCGCACGAGGGAGCTTCCAGGGGGAAACGCCTGGTATCTTTATAGTCCTGTCGGGTTTCGCC
ACCTCTGACTTGAGCGTCGATTTTTGTGATGCTCGTCAGGGGGGCGGAGCCTATGGAAAAACGCCAGCAA
CGCGGCCTTTTTACGGTTCCTGGCCTTTTGCTGGCCTTTTGCTCACATGTT
