>Addgene plasmid #19390 | pCM5.42 | addgene partial sequence | sequence record 25196 | 19390 with pDONR201F (TCGCGTTAACGCTAGCATGGATCTC)
NNNNTTTNNTTTTNNCTGATAGTGACCTGTTCGTTGCAACAAATTGATAAGCAATGCTTTTTTATAATGC
CAACTTTGTATAATAAAGTTGCTTTCTACAGTAGTCCTAGTAGAATTAAACTTTTTTTTGCATTTTTTCA
TGATTTTCAATCGAAAAAGTTTGAGATTTACAGGAAAATCAGTGAAAAATGGATCGAAAATTTGAATTTT
CGTCTCAAAAAAATGCAGATCGCATCAAAACCCTGGAAAATCCATAAGAAACACGAATTTTGAAGGAAAT
GTCACGGGGACTTTATTTTAGCTCAAAACAAGTGAAAACCAGACGGATTTAGCTGAAAATCGATGGAAAA
TTGCGGAAAATTATGTTTTTCATTTCAGAATATCGATTTTAACCGGAAAATGCGAAATTACTGAAGAAAG
CATCGGAGAAAGAACGAAAAAATTGATTTTCAGTCAGAAAATCTCTAAAATGGTGTGAGAAATACGTTTT
TGAATCAAAAAATCATTTTTTTCGAGTTTTTGATTTAATTTTCGGCAAATTCTCGGATGGTTCTTGTTTT
TTGAACATTAAATAATTCAAAAACCGCGTGAATAAAATACATTTTTGANTTTAAATGAATTTTAAAAATC
ATGGGCATGANTTTTAATATTCTCTCGTGGAAAATGGAGTAAATATAGATATTATTTGAGANTTTAAATC
AATTTAACATTTAAAACAGCAGTGATCATGCCAATTTATCTGGATTTTCNCACACACAAAATTAAAAAGT
AAATTTNAT
